Addgene plasmid #114027: pcDNA5-hygro-eGFP-HEC1
Purpose: Inducible expression of eGFP-tagged HEC1 in FLPin Trex cell lines
Depositing lab: Geert Kops. Depositing organization: Hubrecht Institute. Publication: Kinetochore-microtubule attachment is sufficient to satisfy the human spindle assembly checkpoint. Etemad B, Kuijt TE, Kops GJ. Nat Commun. 2015 Dec 1;6:8987. doi: 10.1038/ncomms9987. PubMed 26621779.
Backbone
  Vector backbone: pcDNA5/FRT/TO - hygromycin
  Vector type: Mammalian Expression
  Selectable markers: Hygromycin
Growth in bacteria
  Bacterial resistance: Ampicillin, 100 μg/mL
  Growth temperature: 37°C
  Growth strain: DH5alpha
  Copy number: High Copy
Gene/Insert
  Gene/Insert name: eGFP-HEC1 - Wildtype (NDC80)
  Species: H. sapiens (human)
  Entrez Gene: NDC80 (a.k.a. HEC, HEC1, HsHec1, KNTC2, TID3, hsNDC80)
  Cloning method: Restriction Enzyme; 5′ cloning site Unknown (unknown if destroyed); 3′ cloning site Unknown (unknown if destroyed)
Terms and licenses: Academic/Nonprofit Terms; Industry Terms: Not Available to Industry
How to cite: pcDNA5-hygro-eGFP-HEC1 was a gift from Geert Kops (Addgene plasmid # 114027 ; http://n2t.net/addgene:114027 ; RRID:Addgene_114027)
