[The description below was written by a language model from this plasmid's Addgene catalogue record and pLannotate feature annotations shown in this document.]
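Description:
pcDNA5-hygro-eGFP-HEC1 is a mammalian expression plasmid built on the pcDNA5/FRT/TO backbone and designed for site-specific integration and inducible expression in Flp-In T-REx cell lines. In bacteria it is maintained as a high-copy plasmid through a ColE1/pUC-type origin and selected with ampicillin via the β-lactamase gene. Small remnants of lac regulatory elements, an f1 origin fragment and a bom fragment are backbone residue with no evident role in the design.

The payload is an N-terminal EGFP fusion to wild-type human HEC1 (NDC80), a component of the outer-kinetochore NDC80 complex needed for stable microtubule attachment, chromosome segregation and spindle checkpoint activity. The fusion is driven by the CMV immediate-early enhancer/promoter. This is followed by short sequences that the annotation tool labels as tet-promoter fragments. They correspond to tet operator sites, so transcription is repressed in cells expressing the Tet repressor and switched on by tetracycline or doxycycline. A bGH polyadenylation signal terminates the transcript.

Downstream, an FRT site sits directly in front of a hygromycin resistance coding sequence with an SV40 poly(A) signal but no full promoter of its own. In this system, FLP-mediated recombination into the genomic FRT site of the host line is expected to place the gene behind a resident promoter, so hygromycin resistance marks correct single-copy integration.

The sequencing-derived record (7,828 nt) and the depositor record (7,831 nt) show the same features in the same order and differ only in start point and by a few nucleotides. The cloning sites are not recorded. The plasmid is used to make isogenic stable lines with inducible, fluorescently trackable HEC1, for studying kinetochore–microtubule attachment and the spindle assembly checkpoint.
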