Features (pLannotate 1.2.2; 23 found; start..end, strand, type, name):
     28..80      -  misc_feature   bom (fragment): basis of mobility region from pBR322
    235..614     +  enhancer       CMV enhancer: human cytomegalovirus immediate early enhancer
    615..818     +  promoter       CMV promoter: human cytomegalovirus (CMV) immediate early promoter
    820..839     +  promoter       PLtetO-1 promoter (fragment): modified phage lambda PL promoter with tet operator sites (Lutz and Bujard, 1997)
    841..860     +  promoter       PLtetO-1 promoter (fragment): modified phage lambda PL promoter with tet operator sites (Lutz and Bujard, 1997)
    868..901     +  promoter       TRE3GV promoter (fragment): 3rd-generation Tet-responsive promoter that can be activated by binding of Tet-On® 3G, optimized for retroviral and lentiviral vectors
   1080..1796    +  CDS            EGFP: EGFP is a basic (constitutively fluorescent) green fluorescent protein published in 1996, derived from Aequorea victoria. It is reported to be a rapidly-maturing weak dimer with moderate acid sensitivity.
   1812..3737    +  CDS            NDC80: NDC80_HUMAN - Also known as HEC, HEC1, KNTC2. Experimental evidence at protein level: Swiss-Prot protein existence level 1. Acts as a component of the essential kinetochore-associated NDC80 complex, which is required for chromosome segregation and spindle checkpoint activity (PubMed:9315664, PubMed:12351790, PubMed:14654001, PubMed:14699129, PubMed:15062103, PubMed:15235793, PubMed:15239953, PubMed:15548592, PubMed:16732327). Required for kinetochore integrity and the organization of stable microtubule binding sites in the outer plate of the kinetochore (PubMed:15548592). The NDC80 complex syn
   3747..3764    +  misc_feature   MCS (fragment): multiple cloning site
   3789..4013    +  polyA_signal   bGH poly(A) signal: bovine growth hormone polyadenylation signal
   4017..4038    +  promoter       SV40 promoter (fragment): SV40 enhancer and early promoter
   4059..4292    +  rep_origin     f1 ori (fragment) (sequence partly withheld): f1 bacteriophage origin of replication; arrow indicates direction of (+) strand synthesis
   4297..4344    +  protein_bind   FRT: FLP-mediated recombination occurs in the 8-bp core sequence TCTAGAAA (Turan and Bode, 2011). FLP recombinase from the Saccharomyces cerevisiae 2μ plasmid
   4352..5374    +  CDS            HygR: aminoglycoside phosphotransferase from E. coli; aph(4)-Ia; confers resistance to hygromycin
   5384..5509    +  CDS            ble (fragment): BLE_KLEPN - Experimental evidence at protein level: Swiss-Prot protein existence level 1. Binding protein with a strong affinity to the bleomycin family of antibiotics. Binds to CL990; an antimitotic-antibiotic compound. From Klebsiella pneumoniae.
   5504..5625    +  polyA_signal   SV40 poly(A) signal: SV40 polyadenylation signal
   5698..5714    -  protein_bind   lac operator: The lac repressor binds to the lac operator to inhibit transcription in E. coli. This inhibition can be relieved by adding lactose or isopropyl-β-D-thiogalactopyranoside (IPTG). lac repressor encoded by lacI
   5722..5752    -  promoter       lac promoter: promoter for the E. coli lac operon
   5767..5788    -  protein_bind   CAP binding site: CAP binding activates transcription in the presence of cAMP. E. coli catabolite activator protein
   5801..5893    -  CDS            lacI (fragment): lac repressor; lacI; The lac repressor binds to the lac operator to inhibit transcription in E. coli. This inhibition can be relieved by adding lactose or isopropyl-β-D-thiogalactopyranoside (IPTG).
   6076..6664    -  rep_origin     ori: high-copy-number ColE1/pMB1/pBR322/pUC origin of replication
   6835..7695    -  CDS            AmpR: β-lactamase; bla; confers resistance to ampicillin, carbenicillin, and related antibiotics
   7696..7800    -  promoter       AmpR promoter: bla
>Addgene plasmid #114027 | pcDNA5-hygro-eGFP-HEC1 | depositor full sequence | sequence record 215369 | pcDNA5-hygro-eGFP-HEC1 sequence 7831 bps
GACGGATCGGGAGATCTCCCGATCCCCTATGGTGCACTCTCAGTACAATCTGCTCTGATGCCGCATAGTT
AAGCCAGTATCTGCTCCCTGCTTGTGTGTTGGAGGTCGCTGAGTAGTGCGCGAGCAAAATTTAAGCTACA
ACAAGGCAAGGCTTGACCGACAATTGCATGAAGAATCTGCTTAGGGTTAGGCGTTTTGCGCTGCTTCGCG
ATGTACGGGCCAGATATACGCGTTGACATTGATTATTGACTAGTTATTAATAGTAATCAATTACGGGGTC
ATTAGTTCATAGCCCATATATGGAGTTCCGCGTTACATAACTTACGGTAAATGGCCCGCCTGGCTGACCG
CCCAACGACCCCCGCCCATTGACGTCAATAATGACGTATGTTCCCATAGTAACGCCAATAGGGACTTTCC
ATTGACGTCAATGGGTGGAGTATTTACGGTAAACTGCCCACTTGGCAGTACATCAAGTGTATCATATGCC
AAGTACGCCCCCTATTGACGTCAATGACGGTAAATGGCCCGCCTGGCATTATGCCCAGTACATGACCTTA
TGGGACTTTCCTACTTGGCAGTACATCTACGTATTAGTCATCGCTATTACCATGGTGATGCGGTTTTGGC
AGTACATCAATGGGCGTGGATAGCGGTTTGACTCACGGGGATTTCCAAGTCTCCACCCCATTGACGTCAA
TGGGAGTTTGTTTTGGCACCAAAATCAACGGGACTTTCCAAAATGTCGTAACAACTCCGCCCCATTGACG
CAAATGGGCGGTAGGCGTGTACGGTGGGAGGTCTATATAAGCAGAGCTCTCCCTATCAGTGATAGAGATC
TCCCTATCAGTGATAGAGATCGTCGACGAGCTCGTTTAGTGAACCGTCAGATCGCCTGGAGACGCCATCC
ACGCTGTTTTGACCTCCATAGAAGACACCGGGACCGATCCAGCCTCCGGACTCTAGCGTTTAAACTTAAG
CTTGGTACCGAGCTCGGATCCACTAGTCCAGTGTGGTGGAATTCTGCAGATATCCAGCACAGTGGCGGCC
GCTCGAGTCTAGCGCTACCGGTCGCCACCATGGTGAGCAAGGGCGAGGAGCTGTTCACCGGGGTGGTGCC
CATCCTGGTCGAGCTGGACGGCGACGTAAACGGCCACAAGTTCAGCGTGTCCGGCGAGGGCGAGGGCGAT
GCCACCTACGGCAAGCTGACCCTGAAGTTCATCTGCACCACCGGCAAGCTGCCCGTGCCCTGGCCCACCC
TCGTGACCACCCTGACCTACGGCGTGCAGTGCTTCAGCCGCTACCCCGACCACATGAAGCAGCACGACTT
CTTCAAGTCCGCCATGCCCGAAGGCTACGTCCAGGAGCGCACCATCTTCTTCAAGGACGACGGCAACTAC
AAGACCCGCGCCGAGGTGAAGTTCGAGGGCGACACCCTGGTGAACCGCATCGAGCTGAAGGGCATCGACT
TCAAGGAGGACGGCAACATCCTGGGGCACAAGCTGGAGTACAACTACAACAGCCACAACGTCTATATCAT
GGCCGACAAGCAGAAGAACGGCATCAAGGTGAACTTCAAGATCCGCCACAACATCGAGGACGGCAGCGTG
CAGCTCGCCGACCACTACCAGCAGAACACCCCCATCGGCGACGGCCCCGTGCTGCTGCCCGACAACCACT
ACCTGAGCACCCAGTCCGCCCTGAGCAAAGACCCCAACGAGAAGCGCGATCACATGGTCCTGCTGGAGTT
CGTGACCGCCGCCGGGATCACTCTCGGCATGGACGAGCTGTACAAGTCCGGACTCAGATCCATGAAGCGC
AGTTCAGTTTCCAGCGGTGGTGCTGGCCGCCTCTCCATGCAGGAGTTAAGATCCCAGGATGTAAATAAAC
AAGGCCTCTATACCCCTCAAACCAAAGAGAAACCAACCTTTGGAAAGTTGAGTATAAACAAACCGACATC
TGAAAGAAAAGTCTCGCTATTTGGCAAAAGAACTAGTGGACATGGATCCCGGAATAGTCAACTTGGTATA
TTTTCCAGTTCTGAGAAAATCAAGGACCCGAGACCACTTAACGACAAAGCATTCATTCAGCAGTGTATTC
GACAACTCTGTGAGTTTCTTACAGAAAATGGTTATGCACATAATGTGTCCATGAAATCTCTACAAGCTCC
CTCTGTTAAAGACTTCCTGAAGATCTTCACATTTCTTTATGGCTTCCTGTGCCCCTCATACGAACTTCCT
GACACAAAGTTTGAAGAAGAGGTTCCAAGAATCTTTAAAGACCTTGGGTATCCTTTTGCACTATCCAAAA
GCTCCATGTACACAGTGGGGGCTCCTCATACATGGCCTCACATTGTGGCAGCCTTAGTTTGGCTAATAGA
CTGCATCAAGATACATACTGCCATGAAAGAAAGCTCACCTTTATTTGATGATGGGCAGCCTTGGGGAGAA
GAAACTGAAGATGGAATTATGCATAATAAGTTGTTTTTGGACTACACCATAAAATGCTATGAGAGTTTTA
TGAGTGGTGCCGACAGCTTTGATGAGATGAATGCAGAGCTGCAGTCAAAACTGAAGGATTTATTTAATGT
GGATGCTTTTAAGCTGGAATCATTAGAAGCAAAAAACAGAGCATTGAATGAACAGATTGCAAGATTGGAA
CAAGAAAGAGAAAAAGAACCGAATCGTCTAGAGTCGTTGAGAAAACTGAAGGCTTCCTTACAAGGAGATG
TTCAAAAGTATCAGGCATACATGAGCAATTTGGAGTCTCATTCAGCCATTCTTGACCAGAAATTAAATGG
TCTCAATGAGGAAATTGCTAGAGTAGAACTAGAATGTGAAACAATAAAACAGGAGAACACTCGACTACAG
AATATCATTGACAACCAGAAGTACTCAGTTGCAGACATTGAGCGAATAAATCATGAAAGAAATGAATTGC
AGCAGACTATTAATAAATTAACCAAGGACCTGGAAGCTGAACAACAGAAGTTGTGGAATGAGGAGTTAAA
ATATGCCAGAGGCAAAGAAGCGATTGAAACACAATTAGCAGAGTATCACAAATTGGCTAGAAAATTAAAA
CTTATTCCTAAAGGTGCTGAGAATTCCAAAGGTTATGACTTTGAAATTAAGTTTAATCCCGAGGCTGGTG
CCAACTGCCTTGTCAAATACAGGGCTCAAGTTTATGTACCTCTTAAGGAACTCCTGAATGAAACTGAAGA
AGAAATTAATAAAGCCCTAAATAAAAAAATGGGTTTGGAGGATACTTTAGAACAATTGAATGCAATGATA
ACAGAAAGCAAGAGAAGTGTGAGAACTCTGAAAGAAGAAGTTCAAAAATTGGATGATCTTTACCAACAAA
AAATTAAGGAAGCAGAGGAAGAGGATGAAAAATGTGCCAGTGAGCTTGAGTCCTTGGAGAAACACAAGCA
CCTGCTAGAAAGTACTGTTAACCAGGGGCTCAGTGAAGCTATGAATGAATTAGATGCTGTTCAGCGGGAA
TACCAACTAGTTGTGCAAACCACGACTGAAGAAAGACGAAAAGTGGGAAATAACTTGCAACGTCTGTTAG
AGATGGTTGCTACACATGTTGGGTCTGTAGAGAAACATCTTGAGGAGCAGATTGCTAAAGTTGATAGAGA
ATATGAAGAATGCATGTCAGAAGATCTCTCGGAAAATATTAAAGAGATTAGAGATAAGTATGAGAAGAAA
GCTACTCTAATTAAGTCTTCTGAAGAATGACTCGAGGACGGTACCGCGGGCCCGTTTAAACCCGCTGATC
AGCCTCGACTGTGCCTTCTAGTTGCCAGCCATCTGTTGTTTGCCCCTCCCCCGTGCCTTCCTTGACCCTG
GAAGGTGCCACTCCCACTGTCCTTTCCTAATAAAATGAGGAAATTGCATCGCATTGTCTGAGTAGGTGTC
ATTCTATTCTGGGGGGTGGGGTGGGGCAGGACAGCAAGGGGGAGGATTGGGAAGACAATAGCAGGCATGC
TGGGGATGCGGTGGGCTCTATGGCTTCTGAGGCGGAAAGAACCAGCTGGGGCTCTAGGGGGTATCCCC
[124 nt withheld, positions 4059-4182]
C
[91 nt withheld, positions 4184-4274]
AGGGTGATGGTTCACGTACCTAGAAGTTCCTATTCCGAAGTTCCTATTCTCTAGAAAGTATAGGAACTTC
CTTGGCCAAAAAGCCTGAACTCACCGCGACGTCTGTCGAGAAGTTTCTGATCGAAAAGTTCGACAGCGTC
TCCGACCTGATGCAGCTCTCGGAGGGCGAAGAATCTCGTGCTTTCAGCTTCGATGTAGGAGGGCGTGGAT
ATGTCCTGCGGGTAAATAGCTGCGCCGATGGTTTCTACAAAGATCGTTATGTTTATCGGCACTTTGCATC
GGCCGCGCTCCCGATTCCGGAAGTGCTTGACATTGGGGAATTCAGCGAGAGCCTGACCTATTGCATCTCC
CGCCGTGCACAGGGTGTCACGTTGCAAGACCTGCCTGAAACCGAACTGCCCGCTGTTCTGCAGCCGGTCG
CGGAGGCCATGGATGCGATCGCTGCGGCCGATCTTAGCCAGACGAGCGGGTTCGGCCCATTCGGACCGCA
AGGAATCGGTCAATACACTACATGGCGTGATTTCATATGCGCGATTGCTGATCCCCATGTGTATCACTGG
CAAACTGTGATGGACGACACCGTCAGTGCGTCCGTCGCGCAGGCTCTCGATGAGCTGATGCTTTGGGCCG
AGGACTGCCCCGAAGTCCGGCACCTCGTGCACGCGGATTTCGGCTCCAACAATGTCCTGACGGACAATGG
CCGCATAACAGCGGTCATTGACTGGAGCGAGGCGATGTTCGGGGATTCCCAATACGAGGTCGCCAACATC
TTCTTCTGGAGGCCGTGGTTGGCTTGTATGGAGCAGCAGACGCGCTACTTCGAGCGGAGGCATCCGGAGC
TTGCAGGATCGCCGCGGCTCCGGGCGTATATGCTCCGCATTGGTCTTGACCAACTCTATCAGAGCTTGGT
TGACGGCAATTTCGATGATGCAGCTTGGGCGCAGGGTCGATGCGACGCAATCGTCCGATCCGGAGCCGGG
ACTGTCGGGCGTACACAAATCGCCCGCAGAAGCGCGGCCGTCTGGACCGATGGCTGTGTAGAAGTACTCG
CCGATAGTGGAAACCGACGCCCCAGCACTCGTCCGAGGGCAAAGGAATAGCACGTACTACGAGATTTCGA
TTCCACCGCCGCCTTCTATGAAAGGTTGGGCTTCGGAATCGTTTTCCGGGACGCCGGCTGGATGATCCTC
CAGCGCGGGGATCTCATGCTGGAGTTCTTCGCCCACCCCAACTTGTTTATTGCAGCTTATAATGGTTACA
AATAAAGCAATAGCATCACAAATTTCACAAATAAAGCATTTTTTTCACTGCATTCTAGTTGTGGTTTGTC
CAAACTCATCAATGTATCTTATCATGTCTGTATACCGTCGACCTCTAGCTAGAGCTTGGCGTAATCATGG
TCATAGCTGTTTCCTGTGTGAAATTGTTATCCGCTCACAATTCCACACAACATACGAGCCGGAAGCATAA
AGTGTAAAGCCTGGGGTGCCTAATGAGTGAGCTAACTCACATTAATTGCGTTGCGCTCACTGCCCGCTTT
CCAGTCGGGAAACCTGTCGTGCCAGCTGCATTAATGAATCGGCCAACGCGCGGGGAGAGGCGGTTTGCGT
ATTGGGCGCTCTTCCGCTTCCTCGCTCACTGACTCGCTGCGCTCGGTCGTTCGGCTGCGGCGAGCGGTAT
CAGCTCACTCAAAGGCGGTAATACGGTTATCCACAGAATCAGGGGATAACGCAGGAAAGAACATGTGAGC
AAAAGGCCAGCAAAAGGCCAGGAACCGTAAAAAGGCCGCGTTGCTGGCGTTTTTCCATAGGCTCCGCCCC
CCTGACGAGCATCACAAAAATCGACGCTCAAGTCAGAGGTGGCGAAACCCGACAGGACTATAAAGATACC
AGGCGTTTCCCCCTGGAAGCTCCCTCGTGCGCTCTCCTGTTCCGACCCTGCCGCTTACCGGATACCTGTC
CGCCTTTCTCCCTTCGGGAAGCGTGGCGCTTTCTCATAGCTCACGCTGTAGGTATCTCAGTTCGGTGTAG
GTCGTTCGCTCCAAGCTGGGCTGTGTGCACGAACCCCCCGTTCAGCCCGACCGCTGCGCCTTATCCGGTA
ACTATCGTCTTGAGTCCAACCCGGTAAGACACGACTTATCGCCACTGGCAGCAGCCACTGGTAACAGGAT
TAGCAGAGCGAGGTATGTAGGCGGTGCTACAGAGTTCTTGAAGTGGTGGCCTAACTACGGCTACACTAGA
AGAACAGTATTTGGTATCTGCGCTCTGCTGAAGCCAGTTACCTTCGGAAAAAGAGTTGGTAGCTCTTGAT
CCGGCAAACAAACCACCGCTGGTAGCGGTGGTTTTTTTGTTTGCAAGCAGCAGATTACGCGCAGAAAAAA
AGGATCTCAAGAAGATCCTTTGATCTTTTCTACGGGGTCTGACGCTCAGTGGAACGAAAACTCACGTTAA
GGGATTTTGGTCATGAGATTATCAAAAAGGATCTTCACCTAGATCCTTTTAAATTAAAAATGAAGTTTTA
AATCAATCTAAAGTATATATGAGTAAACTTGGTCTGACAGTTACCAATGCTTAATCAGTGAGGCACCTAT
CTCAGCGATCTGTCTATTTCGTTCATCCATAGTTGCCTGACTCCCCGTCGTGTAGATAACTACGATACGG
GAGGGCTTACCATCTGGCCCCAGTGCTGCAATGATACCGCGAGACCCACGCTCACCGGCTCCAGATTTAT
CAGCAATAAACCAGCCAGCCGGAAGGGCCGAGCGCAGAAGTGGTCCTGCAACTTTATCCGCCTCCATCCA
GTCTATTAATTGTTGCCGGGAAGCTAGAGTAAGTAGTTCGCCAGTTAATAGTTTGCGCAACGTTGTTGCC
ATTGCTACAGGCATCGTGGTGTCACGCTCGTCGTTTGGTATGGCTTCATTCAGCTCCGGTTCCCAACGAT
CAAGGCGAGTTACATGATCCCCCATGTTGTGCAAAAAAGCGGTTAGCTCCTTCGGTCCTCCGATCGTTGT
CAGAAGTAAGTTGGCCGCAGTGTTATCACTCATGGTTATGGCAGCACTGCATAATTCTCTTACTGTCATG
CCATCCGTAAGATGCTTTTCTGTGACTGGTGAGTACTCAACCAAGTCATTCTGAGAATAGTGTATGCGGC
GACCGAGTTGCTCTTGCCCGGCGTCAATACGGGATAATACCGCGCCACATAGCAGAACTTTAAAAGTGCT
CATCATTGGAAAACGTTCTTCGGGGCGAAAACTCTCAAGGATCTTACCGCTGTTGAGATCCAGTTCGATG
TAACCCACTCGTGCACCCAACTGATCTTCAGCATCTTTTACTTTCACCAGCGTTTCTGGGTGAGCAAAAA
CAGGAAGGCAAAATGCCGCAAAAAAGGGAATAAGGGCGACACGGAAATGTTGAATACTCATACTCTTCCT
TTTTCAATATTATTGAAGCATTTATCAGGGTTATTGTCTCATGAGCGGATACATATTTGAATGTATTTAG
AAAAATAAACAAATAGGGGTTCCGCGCACATTTCCCCGAAAAGTGCCACCTGACGTC
