Features (pLannotate 1.2.2; 23 found; start..end, strand, type, name):
     90..469     +  enhancer       CMV enhancer: human cytomegalovirus immediate early enhancer
    470..673     +  promoter       CMV promoter: human cytomegalovirus (CMV) immediate early promoter
    675..694     +  promoter       PLtetO-1 promoter (fragment): modified phage lambda PL promoter with tet operator sites (Lutz and Bujard, 1997)
    696..715     +  promoter       PLtetO-1 promoter (fragment): modified phage lambda PL promoter with tet operator sites (Lutz and Bujard, 1997)
    723..756     +  promoter       TRE3GV promoter (fragment): 3rd-generation Tet-responsive promoter that can be activated by binding of Tet-On® 3G, optimized for retroviral and lentiviral vectors
    935..1651    +  CDS            EGFP: EGFP is a basic (constitutively fluorescent) green fluorescent protein published in 1996, derived from Aequorea victoria. It is reported to be a rapidly-maturing weak dimer with moderate acid sensitivity.
   1667..3592    +  CDS            NDC80: NDC80_HUMAN - Also known as HEC, HEC1, KNTC2. Experimental evidence at protein level: Swiss-Prot protein existence level 1. Acts as a component of the essential kinetochore-associated NDC80 complex, which is required for chromosome segregation and spindle checkpoint activity (PubMed:9315664, PubMed:12351790, PubMed:14654001, PubMed:14699129, PubMed:15062103, PubMed:15235793, PubMed:15239953, PubMed:15548592, PubMed:16732327). Required for kinetochore integrity and the organization of stable microtubule binding sites in the outer plate of the kinetochore (PubMed:15548592). The NDC80 complex syn
   3597..3616    +  misc_feature   MCS (fragment): multiple cloning site
   3641..3865    +  polyA_signal   bGH poly(A) signal: bovine growth hormone polyadenylation signal
   3869..3890    +  promoter       SV40 promoter (fragment): SV40 enhancer and early promoter
   3911..4144    +  rep_origin     f1 ori (fragment) (sequence partly withheld): f1 bacteriophage origin of replication; arrow indicates direction of (+) strand synthesis
   4149..4196    +  protein_bind   FRT: FLP-mediated recombination occurs in the 8-bp core sequence TCTAGAAA (Turan and Bode, 2011). FLP recombinase from the Saccharomyces cerevisiae 2μ plasmid
   4204..5226    +  CDS            HygR: aminoglycoside phosphotransferase from E. coli; aph(4)-Ia; confers resistance to hygromycin
   5236..5361    +  CDS            ble (fragment): BLE_KLEPN - Experimental evidence at protein level: Swiss-Prot protein existence level 1. Binding protein with a strong affinity to the bleomycin family of antibiotics. Binds to CL990; an antimitotic-antibiotic compound. From Klebsiella pneumoniae.
   5356..5477    +  polyA_signal   SV40 poly(A) signal: SV40 polyadenylation signal
   5550..5566    -  protein_bind   lac operator: The lac repressor binds to the lac operator to inhibit transcription in E. coli. This inhibition can be relieved by adding lactose or isopropyl-β-D-thiogalactopyranoside (IPTG). lac repressor encoded by lacI
   5574..5604    -  promoter       lac promoter: promoter for the E. coli lac operon
   5619..5640    -  protein_bind   CAP binding site: CAP binding activates transcription in the presence of cAMP. E. coli catabolite activator protein
   5653..5745    -  CDS            lacI (fragment): lac repressor; lacI; The lac repressor binds to the lac operator to inhibit transcription in E. coli. This inhibition can be relieved by adding lactose or isopropyl-β-D-thiogalactopyranoside (IPTG).
   5928..6516    -  rep_origin     ori: high-copy-number ColE1/pMB1/pBR322/pUC origin of replication
   6687..7547    -  CDS            AmpR: β-lactamase; bla; confers resistance to ampicillin, carbenicillin, and related antibiotics
   7548..7652    -  promoter       AmpR promoter: bla
   7711..7763    -  misc_feature   bom (fragment): basis of mobility region from pBR322
>Addgene plasmid #114027 | pcDNA5-hygro-eGFP-HEC1 | addgene full sequence | sequence record 221035 | Addgene NGS Result
GCAAGGCTTGACCGACAATTGCATGAAGAATCTGCTTAGGGTTAGGCGTTTTGCGCTGCTTCGCGATGTA
CGGGCCAGATATACGCGTTGACATTGATTATTGACTAGTTATTAATAGTAATCAATTACGGGGTCATTAG
TTCATAGCCCATATATGGAGTTCCGCGTTACATAACTTACGGTAAATGGCCCGCCTGGCTGACCGCCCAA
CGACCCCCGCCCATTGACGTCAATAATGACGTATGTTCCCATAGTAACGCCAATAGGGACTTTCCATTGA
CGTCAATGGGTGGAGTATTTACGGTAAACTGCCCACTTGGCAGTACATCAAGTGTATCATATGCCAAGTA
CGCCCCCTATTGACGTCAATGACGGTAAATGGCCCGCCTGGCATTATGCCCAGTACATGACCTTATGGGA
CTTTCCTACTTGGCAGTACATCTACGTATTAGTCATCGCTATTACCATGGTGATGCGGTTTTGGCAGTAC
ATCAATGGGCGTGGATAGCGGTTTGACTCACGGGGATTTCCAAGTCTCCACCCCATTGACGTCAATGGGA
GTTTGTTTTGGCACCAAAATCAACGGGACTTTCCAAAATGTCGTAACAACTCCGCCCCATTGACGCAAAT
GGGCGGTAGGCGTGTACGGTGGGAGGTCTATATAAGCAGAGCTCTCCCTATCAGTGATAGAGATCTCCCT
ATCAGTGATAGAGATCGTCGACGAGCTCGTTTAGTGAACCGTCAGATCGCCTGGAGACGCCATCCACGCT
GTTTTGACCTCCATAGAAGACACCGGGACCGATCCAGCCTCCGGACTCTAGCGTTTAAACTTAAGCTTGG
TACCGAGCTCGGATCCACTAGTCCAGTGTGGTGGAATTCTGCAGATATCCAGCACAGTGGCGGCCGCTCG
AGTCTAGCGCTACCGGTCGCCACCATGGTGAGCAAGGGCGAGGAGCTGTTCACCGGGGTGGTGCCCATCC
TGGTCGAGCTGGACGGCGACGTAAACGGCCACAAGTTCAGCGTGTCCGGCGAGGGCGAGGGCGATGCCAC
CTACGGCAAGCTGACCCTGAAGTTCATCTGCACCACCGGCAAGCTGCCCGTGCCCTGGCCCACCCTCGTG
ACCACCCTGACCTACGGCGTGCAGTGCTTCAGCCGCTACCCCGACCACATGAAGCAGCACGACTTCTTCA
AGTCCGCCATGCCCGAAGGCTACGTCCAGGAGCGCACCATCTTCTTCAAGGACGACGGCAACTACAAGAC
CCGCGCCGAGGTGAAGTTCGAGGGCGACACCCTGGTGAACCGCATCGAGCTGAAGGGCATCGACTTCAAG
GAGGACGGCAACATCCTGGGGCACAAGCTGGAGTACAACTACAACAGCCACAACGTCTATATCATGGCCG
ACAAGCAGAAGAACGGCATCAAGGTGAACTTCAAGATCCGCCACAACATCGAGGACGGCAGCGTGCAGCT
CGCCGACCACTACCAGCAGAACACCCCCATCGGCGACGGCCCCGTGCTGCTGCCCGACAACCACTACCTG
AGCACCCAGTCCGCCCTGAGCAAAGACCCCAACGAGAAGCGCGATCACATGGTCCTGCTGGAGTTCGTGA
CCGCCGCCGGGATCACTCTCGGCATGGACGAGCTGTACAAGTCCGGACTCAGATCCATGAAGCGCAGTTC
AGTTTCCAGCGGTGGTGCTGGCCGCCTCTCCATGCAGGAGTTAAGATCCCAGGATGTAAATAAACAAGGC
CTCTATACCCCTCAAACCAAAGAGAAACCAACCTTTGGAAAGTTGAGTATAAACAAACCGACATCTGAAA
GAAAAGTCTCGCTATTTGGCAAAAGAACTAGTGGACATGGATCACGGAATAGTCAACTTGGTATATTTTC
CAGTTCTGAGAAAATCAAGGACCCGAGACCACTTAACGACAAAGCATTCATTCAGCAGTGTATTCGACAA
CTCTGTGAGTTTCTTACAGAAAATGGTTATGCACATAATGTGTCCATGAAATCTCTACAAGCTCCCTCTG
TTAAAGACTTCCTGAAGATCTTCACATTTCTTTATGGCTTCCTGTGCCCCTCATACGAACTTCCTGACAC
AAAGTTTGAAGAAGAGGTTCCAAGAATCTTTAAAGACCTTGGGTATCCTTTTGCACTATCCAAAAGCTCC
ATGTACACAGTGGGGGCTCCTCATACATGGCCTCACATTGTGGCAGCCTTAGTTTGGCTAATAGACTGCA
TCAAGATACATACTGCCATGAAAGAAAGCTCACCTTTATTTGATGATGGGCAGCCTTGGGGAGAAGAAAC
TGAAGATGGAATTATGCATAATAAGTTGTTTTTGGACTACACCATAAAATGCTATGAGAGTTTTATGAGT
GGTGCCGACAGCTTTGATGAGATGAATGCAGAGCTGCAGTCAAAACTGAAGGATTTATTTAATGTGGATG
CTTTTAAGCTGGAATCATTAGAAGCAAAAAACAGAGCATTGAATGAACAGATTGCAAGATTGGAACAAGA
AAGAGAAAAAGAACCGAATCGTCTAGAGTCGTTGAGAAAACTGAAGGCTTCCTTACAAGGAGATGTTCAA
AAGTATCAGGCATACATGAGCAATTTGGAGTCTCATTCAGCCATTCTTGACCAGAAATTAAATGGTCTCA
ATGAGGAAATTGCTAGAGTAGAACTAGAATGTGAAACAATAAAACAGGAGAACACTCGACTACAGAATAT
CATTGACAACCAGAAGTACTCAGTTGCAGACATTGAGCGAATAAATCATGAAAGAAATGAATTGCAGCAG
ACTATTAATAAATTAACCAAGGACCTGGAAGCTGAACAACAGAAGTTGTGGAATGAGGAGTTAAAATATG
CCAGAGGCAAAGAAGCGATTGAAACACAATTAGCAGAGTATCACAAATTGGCTAGAAAATTAAAACTTAT
TCCTAAAGGTGCTGAGAATTCCAAAGGTTATGACTTTGAAATTAAGTTTAATCCCGAGGCTGGTGCCAAC
TGCCTTGTCAAATACAGGGCTCAAGTTTATGTACCTCTTAAGGAACTCCTGAATGAAACTGAAGAAGAAA
TTAATAAAGCCCTAAATAAAAAAATGGGTTTGGAGGATACTTTAGAACAATTGAATGCAATGATAACAGA
AAGCAAGAGAAGTGTGAGAACTCTGAAAGAAGAAGTTCAAAAGCTGGATGATCTTTACCAACAAAAAATT
AAGGAAGCAGAGGAAGAGGATGAAAAATGTGCCAGTGAGCTTGAGTCCTTGGAGAAACACAAGCACCTGC
TAGAAAGTACTGTTAACCAGGGGCTCAGTGAAGCTATGAATGAATTAGATGCTGTTCAGCGGGAATACCA
ACTAGTTGTGCAAACCACGACTGAAGAAAGACGAAAAGTGGGAAATAACTTGCAACGTCTGTTAGAGATG
GTTGCTACACATGTTGGGTCTGTAGAGAAACATCTTGAGGAGCAGATTGCTAAAGTTGATAGAGAATATG
AAGAATGCATGTCAGAAGATCTCTCGGAAAATATTAAAGAGATTAGAGATAAGTATGAGAAGAAAGCTAC
TCTAATTAAGTCTTCTGAAGAATGACTCGACGGTACCGCGGGCCCGTTTAAACCCGCTGATCAGCCTCGA
CTGTGCCTTCTAGTTGCCAGCCATCTGTTGTTTGCCCCTCCCCCGTGCCTTCCTTGACCCTGGAAGGTGC
CACTCCCACTGTCCTTTCCTAATAAAATGAGGAAATTGCATCGCATTGTCTGAGTAGGTGTCATTCTATT
CTGGGGGGTGGGGTGGGGCAGGACAGCAAGGGGGAGGATTGGGAAGACAATAGCAGGCATGCTGGGGATG
CGGTGGGCTCTATGGCTTCTGAGGCGGAAAGAACCAGCTGGGGCTCTAGGGGGTATCCCC
[124 nt withheld, positions 3911-4034]
C
[91 nt withheld, positions 4036-4126]
AGGGTGATGGTTCACGTACCTAGAAGTTCCTATTCCGAAGTTCCTATTCTCTAGAAAGTATAGGAACTTC
CTTGGCCAAAAAGCCTGAACTCACCGCGACGTCTGTCGAGAAGTTTCTGATCGAAAAGTTCGACAGCGTC
TCCGACCTGATGCAGCTCTCGGAGGGCGAAGAATCTCGTGCTTTCAGCTTCGATGTAGGAGGGCGTGGAT
ATGTCCTGCGGGTAAATAGCTGCGCCGATGGTTTCTACAAAGATCGTTATGTTTATCGGCACTTTGCATC
GGCCGCGCTCCCGATTCCGGAAGTGCTTGACATTGGGGAATTCAGCGAGAGCCTGACCTATTGCATCTCC
CGCCGTGCACAGGGTGTCACGTTGCAAGACCTGCCTGAAACCGAACTGCCCGCTGTTCTGCAGCCGGTCG
CGGAGGCCATGGATGCGATCGCTGCGGCCGATCTTAGCCAGACGAGCGGGTTCGGCCCATTCGGACCGCA
AGGAATCGGTCAATACACTACATGGCGTGATTTCATATGCGCGATTGCTGATCCCCATGTGTATCACTGG
CAAACTGTGATGGACGACACCGTCAGTGCGTCCGTCGCGCAGGCTCTCGATGAGCTGATGCTTTGGGCCG
AGGACTGCCCCGAAGTCCGGCACCTCGTGCACGCGGATTTCGGCTCCAACAATGTCCTGACGGACAATGG
CCGCATAACAGCGGTCATTGACTGGAGCGAGGCGATGTTCGGGGATTCCCAATACGAGGTCGCCAACATC
TTCTTCTGGAGGCCGTGGTTGGCTTGTATGGAGCAGCAGACGCGCTACTTCGAGCGGAGGCATCCGGAGC
TTGCAGGATCGCCGCGGCTCCGGGCGTATATGCTCCGCATTGGTCTTGACCAACTCTATCAGAGCTTGGT
TGACGGCAATTTCGATGATGCAGCTTGGGCGCAGGGTCGATGCGACGCAATCGTCCGATCCGGAGCCGGG
ACTGTCGGGCGTACACAAATCGCCCGCAGAAGCGCGGCCGTCTGGACCGATGGCTGTGTAGAAGTACTCG
CCGATAGTGGAAACCGACGCCCCAGCACTCGTCCGAGGGCAAAGGAATAGCACGTACTACGAGATTTCGA
TTCCACCGCCGCCTTCTATGAAAGGTTGGGCTTCGGAATCGTTTTCCGGGACGCCGGCTGGATGATCCTC
CAGCGCGGGGATCTCATGCTGGAGTTCTTCGCCCACCCCAACTTGTTTATTGCAGCTTATAATGGTTACA
AATAAAGCAATAGCATCACAAATTTCACAAATAAAGCATTTTTTTCACTGCATTCTAGTTGTGGTTTGTC
CAAACTCATCAATGTATCTTATCATGTCTGTATACCGTCGACCTCTAGCTAGAGCTTGGCGTAATCATGG
TCATAGCTGTTTCCTGTGTGAAATTGTTATCCGCTCACAATTCCACACAACATACGAGCCGGAAGCATAA
AGTGTAAAGCCTGGGGTGCCTAATGAGTGAGCTAACTCACATTAATTGCGTTGCGCTCACTGCCCGCTTT
CCAGTCGGGAAACCTGTCGTGCCAGCTGCATTAATGAATCGGCCAACGCGCGGGGAGAGGCGGTTTGCGT
ATTGGGCGCTCTTCCGCTTCCTCGCTCACTGACTCGCTGCGCTCGGTCGTTCGGCTGCGGCGAGCGGTAT
CAGCTCACTCAAAGGCGGTAATACGGTTATCCACAGAATCAGGGGATAACGCAGGAAAGAACATGTGAGC
AAAAGGCCAGCAAAAGGCCAGGAACCGTAAAAAGGCCGCGTTGCTGGCGTTTTTCCATAGGCTCCGCCCC
CCTGACGAGCATCACAAAAATCGACGCTCAAGTCAGAGGTGGCGAAACCCGACAGGACTATAAAGATACC
AGGCGTTTCCCCCTGGAAGCTCCCTCGTGCGCTCTCCTGTTCCGACCCTGCCGCTTACCGGATACCTGTC
CGCCTTTCTCCCTTCGGGAAGCGTGGCGCTTTCTCATAGCTCACGCTGTAGGTATCTCAGTTCGGTGTAG
GTCGTTCGCTCCAAGCTGGGCTGTGTGCACGAACCCCCCGTTCAGCCCGACCGCTGCGCCTTATCCGGTA
ACTATCGTCTTGAGTCCAACCCGGTAAGACACGACTTATCGCCACTGGCAGCAGCCACTGGTAACAGGAT
TAGCAGAGCGAGGTATGTAGGCGGTGCTACAGAGTTCTTGAAGTGGTGGCCTAACTACGGCTACACTAGA
AGAACAGTATTTGGTATCTGCGCTCTGCTGAAGCCAGTTACCTTCGGAAAAAGAGTTGGTAGCTCTTGAT
CCGGCAAACAAACCACCGCTGGTAGCGGTGGTTTTTTTGTTTGCAAGCAGCAGATTACGCGCAGAAAAAA
AGGATCTCAAGAAGATCCTTTGATCTTTTCTACGGGGTCTGACGCTCAGTGGAACGAAAACTCACGTTAA
GGGATTTTGGTCATGAGATTATCAAAAAGGATCTTCACCTAGATCCTTTTAAATTAAAAATGAAGTTTTA
AATCAATCTAAAGTATATATGAGTAAACTTGGTCTGACAGTTACCAATGCTTAATCAGTGAGGCACCTAT
CTCAGCGATCTGTCTATTTCGTTCATCCATAGTTGCCTGACTCCCCGTCGTGTAGATAACTACGATACGG
GAGGGCTTACCATCTGGCCCCAGTGCTGCAATGATACCGCGAGACCCACGCTCACCGGCTCCAGATTTAT
CAGCAATAAACCAGCCAGCCGGAAGGGCCGAGCGCAGAAGTGGTCCTGCAACTTTATCCGCCTCCATCCA
GTCTATTAATTGTTGCCGGGAAGCTAGAGTAAGTAGTTCGCCAGTTAATAGTTTGCGCAACGTTGTTGCC
ATTGCTACAGGCATCGTGGTGTCACGCTCGTCGTTTGGTATGGCTTCATTCAGCTCCGGTTCCCAACGAT
CAAGGCGAGTTACATGATCCCCCATGTTGTGCAAAAAAGCGGTTAGCTCCTTCGGTCCTCCGATCGTTGT
CAGAAGTAAGTTGGCCGCAGTGTTATCACTCATGGTTATGGCAGCACTGCATAATTCTCTTACTGTCATG
CCATCCGTAAGATGCTTTTCTGTGACTGGTGAGTACTCAACCAAGTCATTCTGAGAATAGTGTATGCGGC
GACCGAGTTGCTCTTGCCCGGCGTCAATACGGGATAATACCGCGCCACATAGCAGAACTTTAAAAGTGCT
CATCATTGGAAAACGTTCTTCGGGGCGAAAACTCTCAAGGATCTTACCGCTGTTGAGATCCAGTTCGATG
TAACCCACTCGTGCACCCAACTGATCTTCAGCATCTTTTACTTTCACCAGCGTTTCTGGGTGAGCAAAAA
CAGGAAGGCAAAATGCCGCAAAAAAGGGAATAAGGGCGACACGGAAATGTTGAATACTCATACTCTTCCT
TTTTCAATATTATTGAAGCATTTATCAGGGTTATTGTCTCATGAGCGGATACATATTTGAATGTATTTAG
AAAAATAAACAAATAGGGGTTCCGCGCACATTTCCCCGAAAAGTGCCACCTGACGTCGACGGATCGGGAG
ATCTCCCGATCCCCTATGGTGCACTCTCAGTACAATCTGCTCTGATGCCGCATAGTTAAGCCAGTATCTG
CTCCCTGCTTGTGTGTTGGAGGTCGCTGAGTAGTGCGCGAGCAAAATTTAAGCTACAACAAG
